>Addgene plasmid #72977 | pBP-T7 | depositor full sequence | sequence record 447501 | pBP-T7 sequence 2130 bps
CGATCAACTCGAGTGCCACCTGACGTCTAAGAAACCATTATTATCATGACATTAACCTATAAAAATAGGC
GTATCACGAGGCAGAATTTCAGATAAAAAAAATCCTTAGCTTTCGCTAAGGATGATTTCTGGAATTCGCG
GCCGCTTCTAGAATCTAGAGACGCATAGGTCTCACTATTAATACGACTCACTATAGGGAGAGTACAGAGA
CCCATGCCGTCTCATTAGCTGCAGTCCGGCAAAAAAGGGCAAGGTGTCACCACCCTGCCCTTTTTCTTTA
AAACCGAAAAGATTACTTCGCGTTATGCAGGCTTCCTCGCTCACTGACTCGCTGCGCTCGGTCGTTCGGC
TGCGGCGAGCGGTATCAGCTCACTCAAAGGCGGTAATACGGTTATCCACAGAATCAGGGGATAACGCAGG
AAAGAACATGTGAGCAAAAGGCCAGCAAAAGGCCAGGAACCGTAAAAAGGCCGCGTTGCTGGCGTTTTTC
CACAGGCTCCGCCCCCCTGACGAGCATCACAAAAATCGACGCTCAAGTCAGAGGTGGCGAAACCCGACAG
GACTATAAAGATACCAGGCGTTTCCCCCTGGAAGCTCCCTCGTGCGCTCTCCTGTTCCGACCCTGCCGCT
TACCGGATACCTGTCCGCCTTTCTCCCTTCGGGAAGCGTGGCGCTTTCTCATAGCTCACGCTGTAGGTAT
CTCAGTTCGGTGTAGGTCGTTCGCTCCAAGCTGGGCTGTGTGCACGAACCCCCCGTTCAGCCCGACCGCT
GCGCCTTATCCGGTAACTATCGTCTTGAGTCCAACCCGGTAAGACACGACTTATCGCCACTGGCAGCAGC
CACTGGTAACAGGATTAGCAGAGCGAGGTATGTAGGCGGTGCTACAGAGTTCTTGAAGTGGTGGCCTAAC
TACGGCTACACTAGAAGAACAGTATTTGGTATCTGCGCTCTGCTGAAGCCAGTTACCTTCGGAAAAAGAG
TTGGTAGCTCTTGATCCGGCAAACAAACCACCGCTGGTAGCGGTGGTTTTTTTGTTTGCAAGCAGCAGAT
TACGCGCAGAAAAAAAGGATCTCAAGAAGATCCTTTGATCTTTTCTACGGGGTCTGACGCTCAGTGGAAC
GAAAACTCACGTTAAGGGATTTTGGTCATGAGATTATCAAAAAGGATCTTCACCTAGATCCTTTTAAATT
AAAAATGAAGTTTTAAATCAATCTAAAGTATATATGAGTAAACTTGGTCTGACAGCTCGAGGCTTGGATT
CTCACCAATAAAAAACGCCCGGCGGCAACCGAGCGTTCTGAACAAATCCAGATGGAGTTCTGAGGTCATT
ACTGGATCTATCAACAGGAGTCCAAGCGAGCTCGATATCAAATTACGCCCCGCCCTGCCACTCATCGCAG
TACTGTTGTAATTCATTAAGCATTCTGCCGACATGGAAGCCATCACAAACGGCATGATGAACCTGAATCG
CCAGCGGCATCAGCACCTTGTCGCCTTGCGTATAATATTTGCCCATGGTGAAAACGGGGGCGAAGAAGTT
GTCCATATTGGCCACGTTTAAATCAAAACTGGTGAAACTCACCCAGGGATTGGCTGACACGAAAAACATA
TTCTCAATAAACCCTTTAGGGAAATAGGCCAGGTTTTCACCGTAACACGCCACATCTTGCGAATATATGT
GTAGAAACTGCCGGAAATCGTCGTGGTATTCACTCCAGAGCGATGAAAACGTTTCAGTTTGCTCATGGAA
AACGGTGTAACAAGGGTGAACACTATCCCATATCACCAGCTCACCGTCTTTCATTGCCATACGAAATTCC
GGATGAGCATTCATCAGGCGGGCAAGAATGTGAATAAAGGCCGGATAAAACTTGTGCTTATTTTTCTTTA
CGGTCTTTAAAAAGGCCGTAATATCCAGCTGAACGGTCTGGTTATAGGTACATTGAGCAACTGACTGAAA
TGCCTCAAAATGTTCTTTACGATGCCATTGGGATATATCAACGGTGGTATATCCAGTGATTTTTTTCTCC
ATTTTAGCTTCCTTAGCTCCTGAAAATCTCGATAACTCAAAAAATACGCCCGGTAGTGATCTTATTTCAT
TATGGTGAAAGTTGGAACCTCTTACGTGCC
Features (pLannotate 1.2.2; 8 found; start..end, strand, type, name):
     86..129     -  terminator     bacterial terminator: putative bacterial transcription terminator
    132..151     +  misc_feature   BioBrick prefix: BioBrick prefix for parts that start with "ATG"
    179..197     +  promoter       T7 promoter: promoter for bacteriophage T7 RNA polymerase
    235..292     +  terminator     his operon terminator: This putative transcriptin terminator from the E. coli his operon has a 2-bp deletion introduced during synthesis. Its efficiency has not been determined.
    487..1075    -  rep_origin     ori: high-copy-number ColE1/pMB1/pBR322/pUC origin of replication
   1258..1352    -  terminator     lambda t0 terminator: transcription terminator from phage lambda
   1376..2032    -  CDS            cat: CAT_ECOLX - Experimental evidence at protein level: Swiss-Prot protein existence level 1. This enzyme is an effector of chloramphenicol resistance in bacteria. From Escherichia coli. This protein is used as a marker in many commonly used cloning vectors, such as pACYC184.
   2033..2130    -  promoter       cat promoter: promoter of the E. coli cat gene encoding chloramphenicol acetyltransferase
