[The description below was written by a language model from this plasmid's Addgene catalogue record and pLannotate feature annotations shown in this document.]
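Description:
pBP-T7 is a small basic-part ("bioparts") plasmid from the EcoFlex MoClo kit, a modular Golden Gate-style assembly system for E. coli synthetic biology. It is built on the iGEM BioBrick backbone pSB1C3. The full deposited sequence is 2,130 bp, the same figure the catalogue lists as the backbone size without insert, so that number evidently describes the whole plasmid. It replicates in E. coli at high copy from a ColE1/pUC-type origin and is selected with chloramphenicol through a cat (chloramphenicol acetyltransferase) gene driven by its native promoter and followed by a lambda t0 terminator. The cat coding sequence carries a silent C435G nucleotide change that removes an internal BsmBI site, so the backbone is not cut at that position when this Type IIS enzyme is used in assembly reactions.

The payload is a synthetic 19 bp bacteriophage T7 promoter, which is recognised by T7 RNA polymerase. According to the record it is flanked by defined fusion sites, CTAT at the 5′ end and GTAC at the 3′ end. In a MoClo scheme, these four-base overhangs determine the position and orientation in which the promoter joins neighbouring parts, such as ribosome binding sites, coding sequences and terminators. The exact restriction sites used for cloning or release are not stated. The part sits next to a BioBrick prefix remnant and is insulated by flanking transcription terminators (a putative bacterial terminator upstream and a his operon terminator downstream) inherited from pSB1C3. The plasmid expresses nothing itself. It serves as a storage and donor vector that supplies a T7 promoter for building transcription units intended for hosts or cell-free systems that provide T7 RNA polymerase.
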