Addgene plasmid #72977: pBP-T7
Purpose: T7 promoter (5' CTAT/3' GTAC fusion)
Depositing lab: Paul Freemont. Depositing organization: Imperial College London. Publication: EcoFlex: A Multifunctional MoClo Kit for E. coli Synthetic Biology. Moore SJ, Lai HE, Kelwick RJ, Chee SM, Bell DJ, Polizzi KM, Freemont PS. ACS Synth Biol. 2016 May 2. 10.1021/acssynbio.6b00031 PubMed 27096716.
Backbone
  Vector backbone: pSB1C3
  Backbone manufacturer: iGEM
  Backbone size w/o insert (bp): 2130
  Vector type: Synthetic Biology
Growth in bacteria
  Bacterial resistance: Chloramphenicol, 25 μg/mL
  Growth temperature: 37°C
  Growth strain: JM109
  Copy number: High Copy
Gene/Insert
  Gene/Insert name: T7 promoter
  Species: Synthetic
  Mutation: CAT gene - C435G (nucleotide) - silent mutagenesis to remove BsmBI site
  Cloning method: Restriction Enzyme; 5′ cloning site Unknown (unknown if destroyed); 3′ cloning site Unknown (unknown if destroyed)
  Sequencing primers: 5′ VF2 (5' tgccacctgacgtctaagaa 3'); 3′ VR (5' attaccgcctttgagtgagc 3')
Terms and licenses: Academic/Nonprofit Terms; Industry Terms: Not Available to Industry
How to cite: pBP-T7 was a gift from Paul Freemont (Addgene plasmid # 72977 ; http://n2t.net/addgene:72977 ; RRID:Addgene_72977)
