>Addgene plasmid #72977 | pBP-T7 | depositor partial sequence | sequence record 133822 | Partial sequence between BsaI sites - Backbone pBP-J23100
GGTCTCACTATTAATACGACTCACTATAGGGAGAGTACAGAGACC
