>Addgene plasmid #72977 | pBP-T7 | addgene partial sequence | sequence record 140587 | RNAde-BB-1F 5'-tgccacctgacgtctaagaa-3'
ATAGGCGTATCACGAGGCAGAATTTCAGATAAAAAAAATCCTTAGCTTTCGCTAAGGATGATTTCTGGAA
TTCGCGGCCGCTTCTAGAATCTAGAGACGCATAGGTCTCACTATTAATACGACTCACTATAGGGAGAGTA
CAGAGACCCATGCCGTCTCATTAGCTGCAGTCCGGCAAAAAAGGGCAAGGTGTCACCACCCTGCCCTTTT
TCTTTAAAACCGAAAAGATTACTTCGCGTTATGCAGGCTTCCTCGCTCACTGACTCGCTGCGCTCGGTCG
TTCGGCTGCGGCGAGCGGTATCAGCTCACTCAAAGGCGGTAATACGGTTATCCACAGAATCAGGGGATAA
CGCAGGAAAGAACATGTGAGCAAAAGGCCAGCAAAAGGCCAGGAACCGTAAAAAGGCCGCGTTGCTGGCG
TTTTTCCACAGGCTCCGCCCCCCTGACGAGCATCACAAAAATCGACGCTCAAGTCAGAGGTGGCGAAACC
CGACAGGACTATAAAGATACCAGGCGTTTCCCCCTGGAAGCTCCCTCGTGCGCTCTCCTGTTCCGACCCT
GCCGCTTACCGGATACCTGTCCGCCTTTCTCCCTTCGGGAAGCGTGGCGCTTTCTCATAGCTCACGCTGT
AGGTATCTCAGTTCGGTGTAGGTCGTTCGCTCCAAGCTGGGCTGTGTGCACGAACCCCCCGTTCAGCCCG
ACCGCTGCGCCTTATCCGGTAACTATCGTCTTGAGTCCAACCCGGTAAGACACGACTTATCGCCACTGGC
AGCAGCCACTGGTAACAGGATTAGCAGAGCGAGGTATGTAGGCGGTGCTACAGAGTTCTTGAAGTGGTGG
CCTAACTACGGCTACACTAGAAGAACAGTATTTGGTATCTGCGCTCTGCTGA
