>Addgene plasmid #72977 | pBP-T7 | addgene partial sequence | sequence record 141180 | RNAde-BB-2R 5'-attaccgcctttgagtgagc -3'
CAGCGAGTCAGTGAGCGAGGAAGCCTGCATAACGCGAAGTAATCTTTTCGGTTTTAAAGAAAAAGGGCAG
GGTGGTGACACCTTGCCCTTTTTTGCCGGACTGCAGCTAATGAGACGGCATGGGTCTCTGTACTCTCCCT
ATAGTGAGTCGTATTAATAGTGAGACCTATGCGTCTCTAGATTCTAGAAGCGGCCGCGAATTCCAGAAAT
CATCCTTAGCGAAAGCTAAGGATTTTTTTTATCTGAAATTCTGCCTCGTGATACGCCTATTTTTATAGGT
TAATGTCATGATAATAATGGTTTCTTAGACGTCAGGTGGCACTCGAGTTGATCGGGCACGTAAGAGGTTC
CAACTTTCACCATAATGAAATAAGATCACTACCGGGCGTATTTTTTGAGTTATCGAGATTTTCAGGAGCT
AAGGAAGCTAAAATGGAGAAAAAAATCACTGGATATACCACCGTTGATATATCCCAATGGCATCGTAAAG
AACATTTTGAGGCATTTCAGTCAGTTGCTCAATGTACCTATAACCAGACCGTTCAGCTGGATATTACGGC
CTTTTTAAAGACCGTAAAGAAAAATAAGCACAAGTTTTATCCGGCCTTTATTCACATTCTTGCCCGCCTG
ATGAATGCTCATCCGGAATTTCGTATGGCAATGAAAGACGGTGAGCTGGTGATATGGGATAGTGTTCACC
CTTGTTACACCGTTTTCCATGAGCAAACTGAAACGTTTTCATCGCTCTGGAGTGAATACCACGACGATTT
CCGGCAGTTTCTACACATATATTCGCAAGATGTGGCGTGTTACGGTGAAAACCTGGCCTATTTCC
